>Addgene plasmid #22070 | pEB355 | depositor full sequence | sequence record 10129 | Author sequence
ATGACCATGATTACGCCAAGCTTAGCCGCCAGCGAGGCCACGGGCGGCCTGGATCGCGAACGCATCGACT
TGTTGTGGAAAATCGCTCGCGCCGGCGCCCGTTCCGCAGTGGGCACCGAGGCGCGTCGCCAGTTCCGCTA
CGACGGCGACATGAATATCGGCGTGATCACCGATTTCGAGCTGGAAGTGCGCAATGCGCTGAACAGGCGG
GCGCACGCCGTCGGCGCGCAGGACGTGGTCCAGCATGGCACTGAGCAGAACAATCCTTTCCCGGAGGCAG
ATGAGAAGATTTTCGTCGTATCGGCCACCGGTGAAAGCCAGATGCTCACGCGCGGGCAACTGAAGGAATA
CATTGGCCAGCAGCGCGGCGAGGGCTATGTCTTCTACGAGAACCGTGCATACGGCGTGGCGGGGAAAAGC
CTGTTCGACGATGGGCTGGGAGCCGCGCCCGGCGTGCCGAGCGGACGTTCGAAGTTCTCGCCGGATGTAC
TGGAAACGGTGCCGGCGTCACCCGGATTGCGGCGGCCGTCGCTGGGCGCAGTGGAACGCCACTGCAGGTC
GACTCTAGAATTCGATATCAAGCTTATCGATACCGTCGACCTCGAGCAATTCATCGATATAACTAAGTAA
TATGGTGCACTCTCAGTACAATCTGCTCTGATGCCGCATAGTTAAGCCAGCCCCGACACCCGCCAACACC
CGCTGACGCGCCCTGACGGGCTTGTCTGCTCCCGGCATCCGCTTACAGACAAGCTGTGACCGTCTCCGGG
AGCTGCATGTGTCAGAGGTTTTCACCGTCATCACCGAAACGCGCGAGACGAAAGGGCCTCGTGATACGCC
TATTTTTATAGGTTAATGTCATGATAATAATGGTTTCTTAGACGTCAGGTGGCACTTTTCGGGGAAATGT
GCGCGGAACCCCTATTTGTTTATTTTTCTAAATACATTCAAATATGTATCCGCTCATGAGACAATAACCC
TGATAAATGCTTCAATAATATTGAAAAAGGAAGAGTATGAGTATTCAACATTTCCGTGTCGCCCTTATTC
CCTTTTTTGCGGCATTTTGCCTTCCTGTTTTTGCTCACCCAGAAACGCTGGTGAAAGTAAAAGATGCTGA
AGATCAGTTGGGTGCACGAGTGGGTTACATCGAACTGGATCTCAACAGCGGTAAGATCCTTGAGAGTTTT
CGCCCCGAAGAACGTTTTCCAATGATGAGCACTTTTAAAGTTCTGCTATGTGGCGCGGTATTATCCCGTA
TTGACGCCGGGCAAGAGCAACTCGGTCGCCGCATACACTATTCTCAGAATGACTTGGTTGAGTACTCACC
AGTCACAGAAAAGCATCTTACGGATGGCATGACAGTAAGAGAATTATGCAGTGCTGCCATAACCATGAGT
GATAACACTGCGGCCAACTTACTTCTGACAACGATCGGAGGACCGAAGGAGCTAACCGCTTTTTTGCACA
ACATGGGGGATCATGTAACTCGCCTTGATCGTTGGGAACCGGAGCTGAATGAAGCCATACCAAACGACGA
GCGTGACACCACGATGCCTGTAGCAATGGCAACAACGTTGCGCAAACTATTAACTGGCGAACTACTTACT
CTAGCTTCCCGGCAACAATTAATAGACTGGATGGAGGCGGATAAAGTTGCAGGACCACTTCTGCGCTCGG
CCCTTCCGGCTGGCTGGTTTATTGCTGATAAATCTGGAGCCGGTGAGCGTGGGTCTCGCGGTATCATTGC
AGCACTGGGGCCAGATGGTAAGCCCTCCCGTATCGTAGTTATCTACACGACGGGGAGTCAGGCAACTATG
GATGAACGAAATAGACAGATCGCTGAGATAGGTGCCTCACTGATTAAGCATTGGTAACTGTCAGACCAAG
TTTACTCATATATACTTTAGATTGATTTAAAACTTCATTTTTAATTTAAAAGGATCTAGGTGAAGATCCT
TTTTGATAATCTCATGACCAAAATCCCTTAACGTGAGTTTTCGTTCCACTGAGCGTCAGACCCCGTAGAA
AAGATCAAAGGATCTTCTTGAGATCCTTTTTTTCTGCGCGTAATCTGCTGCTTGCAAACAAAAAAACCAC
CGCTACCAGCGGTGGTTTGTTTGCCGGATCAAGAGCTACCAACTCTTTTTCCGAAGGTAACTGGCTTCAG
CAGAGCGCAGATACCAAATACTGTCCTTCTAGTGTAGCCGTAGTTAGGCCACCACTTCAAGAACTCTGTA
GCACCGCCTACATACCTCGCTCTGCTAATCCTGTTACCAGTGGCTGCTGCCAGTGGCGATAAGTCGTGTC
TTACCGGGTTGGACTCAAGACGATAGTTACCGGATAAGGCGCAGCGGTCGGGCTGAACGGGGGGTTCGTG
CACACAGCCCAGCTTGGAGCGAACGACCTACACCGAACTGAGATACCTACAGCGTGAGCTATGAGAAAGC
GCCACGCTTCCCGAAGGGAGAAAGGCGGACAGGTATCCGGTAAGCGGCAGGGTCGGAACAGGAGAGCGCA
CGAGGGAGCTTCCAGGGGGAAACGCCTGGTATCTTTATAGTCCTGTCGGGTTTCGCCACCTCTGACTTGA
GCGTCGATTTTTGTGATGCTCGTCAGGGGGGCGGAGCCTATGGAAAAACGCCAGCAACGCGGCCTTTTTA
CGGTTCCTGGCCTTTTGCTGGCCTTTTGCTCACATGTTCTTTCCTGCGTTATCCCCTGATTCTGTGGATA
ACCGTATTACCGCCTTTGAGTGAGCTGATACCGCTCGCCGCAGCCGAACGACCGAGCGCAGCGAGTCAGT
GAGCGAGGAAGCGGAAGAGCGCCCAATACGCAAACCGCCTCTCCCCGCGCGTTGGCCGATTCATTAATGC
AGCTGGCACGACAGGTTTCCCGACTGGAAAGCGGGCAGTGAGCGCAACGCAATTAATGTGAGTTAGCTCA
CTCATTAGGCACCCCAGGCTTTACACTTTATGCTTCCGGCTCGTATGTTGTGTGGAATTGTGAGCGGATA
ACAATTTCACACAGGAAACAGCT
Features (pLannotate 1.2.2; 12 found; start..end, strand, type, name):
     25..552     +  CDS            cya (fragment): CYAA_BORP1 - Also known as cyaA. Experimental evidence at protein level: Swiss-Prot protein existence level 1. This adenylate cyclase belongs to a special class of bacterial toxin. It causes whooping cough by acting on mammalian cells by elevating cAMP-concentration and thus disrupts normal cell function. From Bordetella pertussis (strain ATCC 9797 / DSM 5571 / NCTC 10739 / 18323).
    552..569     -  misc_feature   MCS (fragment): pUC18/19 multiple cloning site
    568..606     +  misc_feature   MCS (fragment): pBluescript multiple cloning site
    630..680     -  misc_feature   bom (fragment): basis of mobility region from pBR322
    782..817     -  CDS            rop (fragment): Rop protein, which maintains plasmids at low copy number; rop
    912..1016    +  promoter       AmpR promoter: bla
   1017..1877    +  CDS            AmpR: β-lactamase; bla; confers resistance to ampicillin, carbenicillin, and related antibiotics
   2048..2636    +  rep_origin     ori: high-copy-number ColE1/pMB1/pBR322/pUC origin of replication
   2819..2911    +  CDS            lacI (fragment): lac repressor; lacI; The lac repressor binds to the lac operator to inhibit transcription in E. coli. This inhibition can be relieved by adding lactose or isopropyl-β-D-thiogalactopyranoside (IPTG).
   2924..2945    +  protein_bind   CAP binding site: CAP binding activates transcription in the presence of cAMP. E. coli catabolite activator protein
   2960..2990    +  promoter       lac promoter: promoter for the E. coli lac operon
   2998..3014    +  protein_bind   lac operator: The lac repressor binds to the lac operator to inhibit transcription in E. coli. This inhibition can be relieved by adding lactose or isopropyl-β-D-thiogalactopyranoside (IPTG). lac repressor encoded by lacI
