[The description below was written by a language model from this plasmid's Addgene catalogue record and pLannotate feature annotations shown in this document.]
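Description:
pEB355 is an empty bacterial expression backbone of about 3.0 kb derived from pUT18C, one of the vectors of the bacterial adenylate cyclase two-hybrid system in Escherichia coli. It replicates from a high-copy ColE1/pUC-type origin and is selected with ampicillin through the bla β-lactamase gene and its own promoter. Short remnants of the pBR322 bom region, rop and lacI are also annotated, but these are only fragments left over from the vector's ancestry and are not expected to be functional.

The expression unit consists of a CAP binding site, the lac promoter and the lac operator, which sit at the end of the numbered sequence and read across the plasmid's origin coordinate into a fragment of the Bordetella pertussis cya adenylate cyclase gene. This fragment corresponds to the T18 tag listed in the record. Immediately downstream of T18 is a composite polylinker made of pUC18/19 and pBluescript multiple cloning site pieces. The record gives EcoRI and XhoI as the retained 5′ and 3′ cloning sites, so an inserted open reading frame is expressed with T18 fused to its N terminus.

No insert is present. In two-hybrid use, a T18 fusion is co-expressed with a partner fused to the complementary T25 fragment from a compatible plasmid. Interaction of the two proteins reconstitutes cyclase activity, and the resulting cAMP turns on CAP-dependent reporter genes in a cya-deficient host. The record does not state exactly how pEB355 differs from pUT18C, although the modified polylinker is a likely candidate. The associated publication concerns protein interaction networks in E. coli phospholipid synthesis.
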