Addgene plasmid #22070: pEB355
Purpose: (Empty Backbone)
Depositing lab: Emmanuelle Bouveret. Depositing organization: CNRS DR12, Delegation Provence et Corse. Publication: A protein network for phospholipid synthesis uncovered by a variant of the tandem affinity purification method in Escherichia coli. Gully D, Bouveret E. Proteomics. 2006 Jan . 6(1):282-93. 10.1002/pmic.200500115 PubMed 16294310.
Backbone
  Vector backbone: pUT18C
  Backbone size (bp): 3033
  Vector type: Bacterial Expression
Growth in bacteria
  Bacterial resistance: Ampicillin, 100 μg/mL
  Growth temperature: 37°C
  Growth strain: DH5alpha
  Copy number: High Copy
Gene/Insert
  Gene/Insert name: None
  Tag / fusion protein: T18 (N terminal on backbone)
  Cloning method: Restriction Enzyme; 5′ cloning site EcoRI (not destroyed); 3′ cloning site XhoI (not destroyed)
  Sequencing primers: 5′ AGTTCTCGCCGGATGTACTGGAAACGG
Terms and licenses: Academic/Nonprofit Terms; Industry Terms: Not Available to Industry
How to cite: pEB355 was a gift from Emmanuelle Bouveret (Addgene plasmid # 22070 ; http://n2t.net/addgene:22070 ; RRID:Addgene_22070)
