>Addgene plasmid #22070 | pEB355 | addgene partial sequence | sequence record 27955 | 22070 with M13rev
CGGGCGGCCTGGATCGCGAACGCATCGACTTGTTGTGGAAAATCGCTCGCGCCGGCGCCCGTTCCGCAGT
GGGCACCGAGGCGCGTCGCCAGTTCCGCTACGACGGCGACATGAATATCGGCGTGATCACCGATTTCGAG
CTGGAAGTGCGCAATGCGCTGAACAGGCGGGCGCACGCCGTCGGCGCGCAGGACGTGGTCCAGCATGGCA
CTGAGCAGAACAATCCTTTCCCGGAGGCAGATGAGAAGATTTTCGTCGTATCGGCCACCGGTGAAAGCCA
GATGCTCACGCGCGGGCAACTGAAGGAATACATTGGCCAGCAGCGCGGCGAGGGCTATGTCTTCTACGAG
AACCGTGCATACGGCGTGGCGGGGAAAAGCCTGTTCGACGATGGGCTGGGAGCCGCGCCCGGCGTGCCGA
GCGGACGTTCGAAGTTCTCGCCGGATGTACTGGAAACGGTGCCGGCGTCACCCGGATTGCGGCGGCCGTC
GCTGGGCGCAGTGGAACGCCACTGCAGGTCGACTCTAGAATTCGATATCAAGCTTATCGATACCGTCGAC
CTCGAGCAATTCATCGATATAACTAAGTAATATGGTGCACTCTCAGTACAATCTGCTCTGATGCCGCATA
GTTAAGCCAGCCCCGACACCCGCCAACACCCGCTGACGCGCCCTGACGGGCTTGTCTGCTCCCGGCATCC
GCTTACAGAC
